Addgene plasmid #220246: pHIV-EGFP.Flag-EZH2-mt2*
Purpose: Expresses an EZH2 mutant for knockout/rescue experiments in mammalian cells.
Depositing lab: Chen Davidovich. Depositing organization: Monash University. Publication: Inseparable RNA binding and chromatin modification activities of a nucleosome-interacting surface in EZH2. Gail EH, Healy E, Flanigan SF, Jones N, Ng XH, Uckelmann M, Levina V, Zhang Q, Davidovich C. Nat Genet. 2024 May 14. doi: 10.1038/s41588-024-01740-8. PubMed 38744974.
Backbone
  Vector backbone: pHIV-EGFP
  Backbone manufacturer: addgene Plasmid #21373
  Backbone size w/o insert (bp): 7746
  Total vector size (bp): 9995
  Vector type: Mammalian Expression, Lentiviral
Growth in bacteria
  Bacterial resistance: Ampicillin, 100 μg/mL
  Growth temperature: 37°C
  Growth strain: NEB Stable
  Copy number: High Copy
Gene/Insert
  Gene/Insert name: EZH2 mt 2* (alt names: Enhancer Of Zeste 2 Polycomb Repressive Complex 2 Subunit mutant 2 asterisk; Histone-lysine N-methyltransferase)
  Species: H. sapiens (human)
  Insert size (bp): 2934
  Mutation: PRKKKR494-499NAAIRS
  GenBank ID: Q15910
  Entrez Gene: EZH2 (a.k.a. ENX-1, ENX1, EZH2b, KMT6, KMT6A, WVS, WVS2)
  Promoter: EF-1α
  Tag / fusion protein: Flag (N terminal on backbone)
  Cloning method: Unknown
  Sequencing primers: 5′ 5'-TGGAATTTGCCCTTTTTGAG-3'; 3′ 5'-AGGAACTGCTTCCTTCACGA-3'
Terms and licenses: Academic/Nonprofit Terms; Industry Terms: Not Available to Industry
How to cite: pHIV-EGFP.Flag-EZH2-mt2* was a gift from Chen Davidovich (Addgene plasmid # 220246 ; http://n2t.net/addgene:220246 ; RRID:Addgene_220246)
