[The description below was written by a language model from this plasmid's Addgene catalogue record and pLannotate feature annotations shown in this document.]
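Description:
pHIV-EGFP.Flag-EZH2-mt2* is an HIV-1-based lentiviral transfer plasmid of about 10 kb, built on the pHIV-EGFP backbone for expression in mammalian cells. It is maintained in bacteria through a high-copy ColE1/pUC-type origin and an ampicillin resistance gene (β-lactamase with its own promoter). The viral portion begins with a CMV enhancer/promoter placed ahead of a truncated 5' LTR, an arrangement that drives genomic RNA transcription in packaging cells. This is followed by the Ψ packaging signal with an adjoining gag fragment, the Rev response element for Rev-dependent nuclear export, and the cPPT/CTS. A second truncated LTR, preceded by a nef fragment, closes the provirus. No packaging or envelope genes are annotated, so these functions must be supplied from separate plasmids.

The internal cassette uses the constitutive human EF-1α promoter to express human EZH2, the catalytic histone H3K27 methyltransferase subunit of PRC2, with an N-terminal Flag tag contributed by the backbone (annotated as a 3xFLAG fragment). The feature table also places an SV40 nuclear localization signal directly after the EZH2 coding region, although the catalogue entry does not mention it. The "mt2*" allele replaces residues 494–499, PRKKKR, with NAAIRS. An EMCV IRES downstream links EGFP to the same transcript, so green fluorescence marks transduced cells and allows them to be identified or sorted; no mammalian drug-selection marker is annotated. The stated purpose is re-expression of this EZH2 mutant in knockout/rescue experiments. According to the associated publication title, that work concerns a nucleosome-interacting surface of EZH2 involved in RNA binding and chromatin modification.
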