Features (pLannotate 1.2.2; 21 found; start..end, strand, type, name):
      1..589     +  rep_origin     ori: high-copy-number ColE1/pMB1/pBR322/pUC origin of replication
    651..831     -  LTR            5' LTR (truncated): truncated 5' long terminal repeat (LTR) from HIV-1
    838..1338    -  CDS            nef (fragment): NEF_HV1LA - Experimental evidence at protein level: Swiss-Prot protein existence level 1. Extracellular Nef protein targets CD4(+) T-lymphocytes for apoptosis by interacting with CXCR4 surface receptors. From Human immunodeficiency virus type 1 group M subtype B (isolate Lai) (HIV-1).
   1340..1359    -  misc_feature   MCS (fragment): pBluescript multiple cloning site
   1369..2088    -  CDS            EGFP: the original enhanced GFP (Yang et al., 1996) mammalian codon-optimized
   2089..2675    -  misc_feature   IRES2: internal ribosome entry site (IRES) of the encephalomyocarditis virus (EMCV)
   2695..2715    -  CDS            SV40 NLS: nuclear localization signal of SV40 (simian virus 40) large T antigen
   2716..4965    -  CDS            EZH2: EZH2_HUMAN - Also known as KMT6. Experimental evidence at protein level: Swiss-Prot protein existence level 1. Polycomb group (PcG) protein. Catalytic subunit of the PRC2/EED-EZH2 complex, which methylates 'Lys-9' (H3K9me) and 'Lys-27' (H3K27me) of histone H3, leading to transcriptional repression of the affected target gene. Able to mono-, di- and trimethylate 'Lys-27' of histone H3 to form H3K27me1, H3K27me2 and H3K27me3, respectively. Displays a preference for substrates with less methylation, loses activity when progressively more methyl groups are incorporated into H3K27, H3K27me0 > H3K27
   4970..4990    -  CDS            3xFLAG (fragment): three tandem FLAG® epitope tags
   5028..6206    -  promoter       EF-1α promoter: strong constitutive promoter for human elongation factor EF-1α
   6269..6386    -  misc_feature   cPPT/CTS: central polypurine tract and central termination sequence of HIV-1
   6436..6536    -  CDS            Rev (fragment): human immunodeficiency virus 1 (HIV-1) Rev protein; rev; enhances nuclear export of unspliced and incompletely spliced viral mRNAs
   6913..7146    -  misc_feature   RRE: The Rev response element (RRE) of HIV-1 allows for Rev-dependent mRNA export from the nucleus to the cytoplasm.
   7321..7659    -  CDS            HIV-1 gag (fragment): gag protein from human immunodeficiency virus 1; gag
   7643..7768    -  misc_feature   HIV-1 Ψ: packaging signal of human immunodeficiency virus type 1
   7815..7995    -  LTR            5' LTR (truncated): truncated 5' long terminal repeat (LTR) from HIV-1
   8013..8212    -  promoter       CMV promoter: human cytomegalovirus (CMV) immediate early promoter
   8213..8592    -  enhancer       CMV enhancer: human cytomegalovirus immediate early enhancer
   8747..8799    +  misc_feature   bom (fragment): basis of mobility region from pBR322
   8858..8962    +  promoter       AmpR promoter: bla
   8963..9823    +  CDS            AmpR: β-lactamase; bla; confers resistance to ampicillin, carbenicillin, and related antibiotics
>Addgene plasmid #220246 | pHIV-EGFP.Flag-EZH2-mt2* | addgene full sequence | sequence record 436101 | Addgene NGS Result
TTGAGATCCTTTTTTTCTGCGCGTAATCTGCTGCTTGCAAACAAAAAAACCACCGCTACCAGCGGTGGTT
TGTTTGCCGGATCAAGAGCTACCAACTCTTTTTCCGAAGGTAACTGGCTTCAGCAGAGCGCAGATACCAA
ATACTGTTCTTCTAGTGTAGCCGTAGTTAGGCCACCACTTCAAGAACTCTGTAGCACCGCCTACATACCT
CGCTCTGCTAATCCTGTTACCAGTGGCTGCTGCCAGTGGCGATAAGTCGTGTCTTACCGGGTTGGACTCA
AGACGATAGTTACCGGATAAGGCGCAGCGGTCGGGCTGAACGGGGGGTTCGTGCACACAGCCCAGCTTGG
AGCGAACGACCTACACCGAACTGAGATACCTACAGCGTGAGCTATGAGAAAGCGCCACGCTTCCCGAAGG
GAGAAAGGCGGACAGGTATCCGGTAAGCGGCAGGGTCGGAACAGGAGAGCGCACGAGGGAGCTTCCAGGG
GGAAACGCCTGGTATCTTTATAGTCCTGTCGGGTTTCGCCACCTCTGACTTGAGCGTCGATTTTTGTGAT
GCTCGTCAGGGGGGCGGAGCCTATGGAAAAACGCCAGCAACGCGGCCTTTTTACGGTTCCTGGCCTTTTG
CTGGCCTTTTGCTCACATGCTGCTAGAGATTTTCCACACTGACTAAAAGGGTCTGAGGGATCTCTAGTTA
CCAGAGTCACACAACAGACGGGCACACACTACTTGAAGCACTCAAGGCAAGCTTTATTGAGGCTTAAGCA
GTGGGTTCCCTAGTTAGCCAGAGAGCTCCCAGGCTCAGATCTGGTCTAACCAGAGAGACCCAGTACAGTC
CGGATGCAGCTCTCGGGCCATGTGATGAAATGCTAGGCGGCTGTCAAACCTCCACTCTAATACTTCTCTC
TCCGGGTCATCCATCCCATGCAGGCTCACAGGGTGTAACAAGCGGGTGTTCTCTCCTTCATTGGCTTCTT
CTACCTTCTCTTGCTCAACTGGTACTAGCTTGTAGCACCATCCAAAGGTCAGTGGATATCTGATCCCTGG
CCCTGGTGTGTAGTTCTGCCAATCAGGGAAGTAGCCTTGTGTGTGGTAGATCCACAGATCAAGGATATCT
TGTCTTCGTTGGGAGTGAATTAGCCCTTCCAGTCCCCCCTTTTCTTTTAAAAAGTGGCTAAGATCTACAG
CTGCCTTGTAAGTCATTGGTCTTAAAGGTACCTGAGGTGTGACTGGAAAACCCACCTCCTCCTCCTCTTG
TGCTTCTAGCCAGGCACAATCAGCATTGGTAGCTGCTGTATTGCTACTTGTGATTGCTCCATGTTTTTCT
AGGTCTCGATCGAGGTCGACGGTATCGATGCGGCCGCTTTACTTGTACAGCTCGTCCATGCCGAGAGTGA
TCCCGGCGGCGGTCACGAACTCCAGCAGGACCATGTGATCGCGCTTCTCGTTGGGGTCTTTGCTCAGGGC
GGACTGGGTGCTCAGGTAGTGGTTGTCGGGCAGCAGCACGGGGCCGTCGCCGATGGGGGTGTTCTGCTGG
TAGTGGTCGGCGAGCTGCACGCTGCCGTCCTCGATGTTGTGGCGGATCTTGAAGTTCACCTTGATGCCGT
TCTTCTGCTTGTCGGCCATGATATAGACGTTGTGGCTGTTGTAGTTGTACTCCAGCTTGTGCCCCAGGAT
GTTGCCGTCCTCCTTGAAGTCGATGCCCTTCAGCTCGATGCGGTTCACCAGGGTGTCGCCCTCGAACTTC
ACCTCGGCGCGGGTCTTGTAGTTGCCGTCGTCCTTGAAGAAGATGGTGCGCTCCTGGACGTAGCCTTCGG
GCATGGCGGACTTGAAGAAGTCGTGCTGCTTCATGTGGTCGGGGTAGCGGCTGAAGCACTGCACGCCGTA
GGTCAGGGTGGTCACGAGGGTGGGCCAGGGCACGGGCAGCTTGCCGGTGGTGCAGATGAACTTCAGGGTC
AGCTTGCCGTAGGTGGCATCGCCCTCGCCCTCGCCGGACACGCTGAACTTGTGGCCGTTTACGTCGCCGT
CCAGCTCGACCAGGATGGGCACCACCCCGGTGAACAGCTCCTCGCCCTTGCTCACCATGGTTGTGGCCAT
ATTATCATCGTGTTTTTCAAAGGAAAACCACGTCCCCGTGGTTCGGGGGGCCTAGACGTTTTTTTAACCT
CGACTAAACACATGTAAAGCATGTGTACCGAGGCCCCAGATCAGATCCCATACAATGGGGTACCTTCTGG
GCATCCTTCAGCCCCTTGTTGAATACGCTTGAGGAGAGCCATTTGACTCTTTCCACAACTATCCAACTCA
CAACGTGGCACTGGGGTTGTGCCGCCTTTGCAGGTGTATCTTATACACGTGGCTTTTGGCCGCAGAGGCA
CCTGTCGCCAGGTGGGGGGTTCCGCTGCCTGCAAAGGGTCGCTACAGACGTTGTTTGTCTTCAAGAAGCT
TCCAGAGGAACTGCTTCCTTCACGACATTCAACAGACCTTGCATTCCTTTGGCGAGAGGGGAAAGACCCC
TAGGAATGCTCGTCAAGAAGACAGGGCCAGGTTTCCGGGCCCTCACATTGCCAAAAGACGGCAATATGGT
GGAAAATAACATATAGACAAACGCACACCGGCCTTATTCCAAGCGGCTTCGGCCAGTAACGTTAGGGGGG
GGGGAGGGAGAGGGGCGGATCCTAGCCCCTATTATACCTTTCTCTTCTTTTTTGGAGGGATTTCCATTTC
TCTTTCGATGCCGACATACTTCAGGGCATCAGCCTGGCTGTATCTGTAATCAAAAAACAGCTCTTCGCCA
GTCTGGATGGCTCTCTTGGCAAAAATACCTATCCTGTGATCACCGTTAACCATCATAACTTTTGCATAGC
AGTTTGGATTTACCGAATGATTTGCAAAACGAATTTTGTTACCCTTGCGGGTTGCATCCACCACAAAATC
ATTGTTCAAGTTGAACAGAAAGCTGCACATGTATTTATCATACACTTTCCCTCTTCTGTCAGCTTCATCT
TGAGAAATAATCTCTCCACAGTATTCTGAGATGAATTCATTTTTCTGCACAGGATCTTTGATAAAAATCC
CCCAGCCTGCCACGTCAGATGGTGCCAGCAATAGATGCTTTTTGGAGCCCCGCTGAATACTGCAGTTCTT
GCAGGACACATTTTTACTGTCCCAATGGTCAGCGGCTCCACAAGTAAGACAGAGGTCAGGGTCACACTCT
CGGACAGCCAGGTAGCACGGGCACTGCTTGGTGTTGCACTGTGCTTTGCAGCGGCATCCCGGAAAGCGGT
TTTGACACTCTGAACTACATTGACAAAACTTTTCACAAAAATTTTGTGCTATCACACAAGGGCACGAACT
GTCACAAGGCTGCCGTGGATGATCACAGGGTTGATAGTTGTAAACATGGTTAGAGGAGCCGTCCTTTTTC
AGCTGTATCTTTCTGCAGTGTGCAGCCCACAACCGGTGTTTACTCCTAATAGCAGCATTAGGAGTATCCA
CATCCTCAGCGGGAGCTGGAGCTATGATGCTAGATTCTTTGACTCTAAACTCATACACCTGTCTACATGT
TTTGGTCCCAATTAACCTAGCAATGGCACAGAAATTGTCATAGTAAGTGCCAATGAGGACTCTAAACATT
GAGGCTTCAGCACCACTCCACTCCACATTCTCAGGAGGTTCAATATTTGGCTTCATCTTTATTGGTGTTT
GACACCGAGAATTTGCTTCAGAGGAGCTCGAAGTTTCATCTTTCTTCTCTTCTTCTTCTTTATCATTGTT
CTCTCCCCCCGTTTCAGTCCCTGCTTCCCTATCACTGTCTGTATCCTTTGATTCCAGCACATTAATGGTG
GGGGTGCTGGGCCTGCTACTGTTATTGGGAAGCCGTCCTCTTCTGCGGCCTCCTGGACGTTTTGGTGGGG
TCTTTATCCGCTCAGCGGTGAGAGCAGCAGCAAACTCCTTTGCTCCCTCCAAATGCTGGTAACACTGTGG
TCCACAAGGTTTGTTGTCTAGAGCTGTTTCTGTGTTCTTCCGCTTATAAGTGTTGGGTGTTGCATGAAAA
GAATAATTGCACTTACGATGTAGGAAGCAGTCATATTTAAAACATCGCCTACAGAAAAGCGTATGAAAGG
AGTGTAAGCTTTGCTCTCTCTGAACAGATTTAGCATTTGGTCCATCTATGTTGGGGGTACATTCAGGAGG
AAGTGCGCCTGGGAGCTGCTGTTCGGTGAGTTCTTTATATTTTTCCTTTAGTTCTTCTGCTGTGCCCTTA
TCTGGAAACATTGAGGAAATGGCTTCAAAAATTTTATCAGAAGGAAATTTCCGAGGTGGGCGGCTTTCTT
TATCATCTCGGTGATCCTCCAGATCTTTCTGCTTTTCTTCTCTTTCTTCAGGATCGTCTCCATCATCATC
ATCGTCATCATCATTATATTGACCAAGGGCATTCACCAACTCCACAAAAATTTCATCATTTATAAACCCA
CATTCTCTATCCCCGTGTACTTTCCCATCATAATTTTTTATTAGTTCTTCAATGAAAGTACCATCCTGAT
CTAAAACTTCATCTCCCATATAAGGAATGTTATGTAAAACAGTTTCATCTTCCACCATAAAATTCTGCTG
TAGGGGTGACCAAGAATACATTATGGGTACTGAAGCAACTGCATTCAGAGTCTTTAATGGGATGACTTGT
GTTGGAAAATCCAAGTCACTGGTCACCGAACACTCCCTAGTCCCGCGCAATGAGCTCACAGAAGTCAGGA
TGTGCACAGGCTGTATCCTTCGCTGTTTCCATTCTTGGTTTAAGATTTCCGTTCTTTCCAAAATTTTCTG
ACGATTGGAACTAAACATACTCTTTACTTCATCAGCTCGTCTGAACCTCTTGAGCTGTCTCAGTCGCATG
TACTCTGATTTTACACGCTTCCGCCAACAAACTGGTCCCTTCTCAGATTTCTTCCCAGTCTGGCCCTTGT
CGTCATCGTCTTTGTAGTCCATGGTGGGTACTCTAGAATAGTTAACTCAGCGGCCGCTCACGACACCTGA
AATGGAAGAAAAAAACTTTGAACCACTGTCTGAGGCTTGAGAATGAACCAAGATCCAAACTCAAAAAGGG
CAAATTCCAAGGAGAATTACATCAAGTGCCAAGCTGGCCTAACTTCAGTCTCCACCCACTCAGTGTGGGG
AAACTCCATCGCATAAAACCCCTCCCCCCAACCTAAAGACGACGTACTCCAAAAGCTCGAGAACTAATCG
AGGTGCCTGGACGGCGCCCGGTACTCCGTGGAGTCACATGAAGCGACGGCTGAGGACGGAAAGGCCCTTT
TCCTTTGTGTGGGTGACTCACCCGCCCGCTCTCCCGAGCGCCGCGTCCTCCATTTTGAGCTCCCTGCAGC
AGGGCCGGGAAGCGGCCATCTTTCCGCTCACGCAACTGGTGCCGACCGGGCCAGCCTTGCCGCCCAGGGC
GGGGCGATACACGGCGGCGCGAGGCCAGGCACCAGAGCAGGCCGGCCAGCTTGAGACTACCCCCGTCCGA
TTCTCGGTGGCCGCGCTCGCAGGCCCCGCCTCGCCGAACATGTGCGCTGGGACGCACGGGCCCCGTCGCC
GCCCGCGGCCCCAAAAACCGAAATACCAGTGTGCAGATCTTGGCCCGCATTTACAAGACTATCTTGCCAG
AAAAAAAGCGTCGCAGCAGGTCATCAAAAATTTTAAATGGCTAGAGACTTATCGAAAGCAGCGAGACAGG
CGCGAAGGTGCCACCAGATTCGCACGCGGCGGCCCCAGCGCCCAGGCCAGGCCTCAACTCAAGCACGAGG
CGAAGGGGCTCCTTAAGCGCAAGGCCTCGAACTCTCCCACCCACTTCCAACCCGAAGCTCGGGATCAAGA
ATCACGTACTGCAGCCAGGTGGAAGTAATTCAAGGCACGCAAGGGCCATAACCCGTAAAGAGGCCAGGCC
CGCGGGAACCACACACGGCACTTACCTGTGTTCTGGCGGCAAACCCGTTGCGAAAAAGAACGTTCACGGC
GACTACTGCACTTATATACGGTTCTCCCCCACCCTCGGGAAAAAGGCGGAGCCAGTACACGACATCACTT
TCCCAGTTTACCCCGCGCCACCTTCTCTAGGCACCGGTTCAATTGCCGACCCCTCCCCCCAACTTCTCGG
GGACTGTGGGCGATGTGCGCTCTGCCCACTGACGGGCACCGGAGCCTCACGCTAGAGCGGGCCCGGTACT
AACCAAACTGGATCTCTGCTGTCCCTGTAATAAACCCGAAAATTTTGAATTTTTGTAATTTGTTTTTGTA
ATTCTTTAGTTTGTATGTCTGTTGCTATTATGTCTACTATTCTTTCCCCTGCACTGTACCCCCCAATCCC
CCCTTTTCTTTTAAAATTGTGGATGAATACTGCCATTTGTCTGCAGAATTGGCGCACGCAGTGCCGATCC
GTTCACTAATCGAATGGATCTGTCTCTGTCTCTCTCTCCACCTTCTTCTTCTATTCCTTCGGGCCTGTCG
GGTCCCCTCGGGGTTGGGAGGTGGGTCTGAAACGATAATGGTGAATATCCCTGCCTAACTCTATTCACTA
TAGAAAGTACAGCAAAAACTATTCTTAAACCTACCAAGCCTCCTACTATCATTATGAATAATTTTATATA
CCACAGCCAATTTGTTATGTTAAACCAATTCCACAAACTTGCCCATTTATCTAATTCCAATAATTCTTGT
TCATTCTTTTCTTGCTGGTTTTGCGATTCTTCAATTAAGGAGTGTATTAAGCTTGTGTAATTGTTAATTT
CTCTGTCCCACTCCATCCAGGTCGTGTGATTCCAAATCTGTTCCAGAGATTTATTACTCCAACTAGCATT
CCAAGGCACAGCAGTGGTGCAAATGAGTTTTCCAGAGCAACCCCAAATCCCCAGGAGCTGTTGATCCTTT
AGGTATCTTTCCACAGCCAGGATTCTTGCCTGGAGCTGCTTGATGCCCCAGACTGTGAGTTGCAACAGAT
GCTGTTGCGCCTCAATAGCCCTCAGCAAATTGTTCTGCTGCTGCACTATACCAGACAATAATTGTCTGGC
CTGTACCGTCAGCGTCATTGACGCTGCGCCCATAGTGCTTCCTGCTGCTCCCAAGAACCCAAGGAACAAA
GCTCCTATTCCCACTGCTCTTTTTTCTCTCTGCACCACTCTTCTCTTTGCCTTGGTGGGTGCTACTCCTA
ATGGTTCAATTTTTACTACTTTATATTTATATAATTCACTTCTCCAATTGTCCCTCATATCTCCTCCTCC
AGGTCTGAAGATCAGCGGCCGGCCGCTTGCTGTGCGGTGGTCTTACTTTTGTTTTGCTCTTCCTCTATCT
TGTCTAAAGCTTCCTTGGTGTCTTTTATCTCTATCCTTTGATGCACACAATAGAGGGTTGCTACTGTATT
ATATAATGATCTAAGTTCTTCTGATCCTGTCTGAAGGGATGGTTGTAGCTGTCCCAGTATTTGTCTACAG
CCTTCTGATGTTTCTAACAGGCCAGGATTAACTGCGAATCGTTCTAGCTCCCTGCTTGCCCATACTATAT
GTTTTAATTTATATTTTTTCTTTCCCCCTGGCCTTAACCGAATTTTTTCCCATCGCGATCTAATTCTCCC
CCGCTTAATACTGACGCTCTCGCACCCATCTCTCTCCTTCTAGCCTCCGCTAGTCAAAATTTTTGGCGTA
CTCACCAGTCGCCGCCCCTCGCCTCTTGCCGTGCGCGCTTCAGCAAGCCGAGTCCTGCGTCGAGAGAGCT
CCTCTGGTTTCCCTTTCGCTTTCAAGTCCCTGTTCGGGCGCCACTGCTAGAGATTTTCCACACTGACTAA
AAGGGTCTGAGGGATCTCTAGTTACCAGAGTCACACAACAGACGGGCACACACTACTTGAAGCACTCAAG
GCAAGCTTTATTGAGGCTTAAGCAGTGGGTTCCCTAGTTAGCCAGAGAGCTCCCAGGCTCAGATCTGGTC
TAACCAGAGAGACCCAGTACAGGCAAAACGCGCTGCTTATATAGACCTCCCACCGTACACGCCTACCGCC
CATTTGCGTCAATGGGGCGGAGTTGTTACGACATTTTGGAAAGTCCCGTTGATTTTGGTGCCAAAACAAA
CTCCCATTGACGTCAATGGGGTGGAGACTTGGAAATCCCCGTGAGTCAAACCGCTATCCACGCCCATTGA
TGTACTGCCAAAACCGCATCACCATGGTAATAGCGATGACTAATACGTAGATGTACTGCCAAGTAGGAAA
GTCCCATAAGGTCATGTACTGGGCATAATGCCAGGCGGGCCATTTACCGTCATTGACGTCAATAGGGGGC
GTACTTGGCATATGATACACTTGATGTACTGCCAAGTGGGCAGTTTACCGTAAATACTCCACCCATTGAC
GTCAATGGAAAGTCCCTATTGGCGTTACTATGGGAACATACGTCATTATTGACGTCAATGGGCGGGGGTC
GTTGGGCGGTCAGCCAGGCGGGCCATTTACCGTAAGTTATGTAACGCGGAACTCCATATATGGGCTATGA
ACTAATGACCCCGTAATTGATTACTATTAATAACTAGTCAATAATCAATGTCAACGCGTATATCTGGCCC
GTACATCGCGAAGCAGCGCAAAACGCCTAACCCTAAGCAGATTCTTCATGCAATTGTCGGTCAAGCCTTG
CCTTGTTGTAGCTTAAATTTTGCTCGCGCACTACTCAGCGACCTCCAACACACAAGCAGGGAGCAGATAC
TGGCTTAACTATGCGGCATCAGAGCAGATTGTACTGAGAGTGCACCATAGGGGATCGGGAGATCTCCCGA
TCCGTCGACGTCAGGTGGCACTTTTCGGGGAAATGTGCGCGGAACCCCTATTTGTTTATTTTTCTAAATA
CATTCAAATATGTATCCGCTCATGAGACAATAACCCTGATAAATGCTTCAATAATATTGAAAAAGGAAGA
GTATGAGTATTCAACATTTCCGTGTCGCCCTTATTCCCTTTTTTGCGGCATTTTGCCTTCCTGTTTTTGC
TCACCCAGAAACGCTGGTGAAAGTAAAAGATGCTGAAGATCAGTTGGGTGCACGAGTGGGTTACATCGAA
CTGGATCTCAACAGCGGTAAGATCCTTGAGAGTTTTCGCCCCGAAGAACGTTTTCCAATGATGAGCACTT
TTAAAGTTCTGCTATGTGGCGCGGTATTATCCCGTATTGACGCCGGGCAAGAGCAACTCGGTCGCCGCAT
ACACTATTCTCAGAATGACTTGGTTGAGTACTCACCAGTCACAGAAAAGCATCTTACGGATGGCATGACA
GTAAGAGAATTATGCAGTGCTGCCATAACCATGAGTGATAACACTGCGGCCAACTTACTTCTGACAACGA
TCGGAGGACCGAAGGAGCTAACCGCTTTTTTGCACAACATGGGGGATCATGTAACTCGCCTTGATCGTTG
GGAACCGGAGCTGAATGAAGCCATACCAAACGACGAGCGTGACACCACGATGCCTGTAGCAATGGCAACA
ACGTTGCGCAAACTATTAACTGGCGAACTACTTACTCTAGCTTCCCGGCAACAATTAATAGACTGGATGG
AGGCGGATAAAGTTGCAGGACCACTTCTGCGCTCGGCCCTTCCGGCTGGCTGGTTTATTGCTGATAAATC
TGGAGCCGGTGAGCGTGGGTCTCGCGGTATCATTGCAGCACTGGGGCCAGATGGTAAGCCCTCCCGTATC
GTAGTTATCTACACGACGGGGAGTCAGGCAACTATGGATGAACGAAATAGACAGATCGCTGAGATAGGTG
CCTCACTGATTAAGCATTGGTAACTGTCAGACCAAGTTTACTCATATATACTTTAGATTGATTTAAAACT
TCATTTTTAATTTAAAAGGATCTAGGTGAAGATCCTTTTTGATAATCTCATGACCAAAATCCCTTAACGT
GAGTTTTCGTTCCACTGAGCGTCAGACCCCGTAGAAAAGATCAAAGGATCTTC
